Addgene plasmid #17098: V7 XLT.GFPLT CS2+
Purpose: (Empty Backbone)
Depositing lab: Randall Moon. Depositing organization: University of Washington.
Backbone
  Vector backbone: pCS2+ (w/ GFP)
  Backbone size (bp): 4700
  Vector type: Mammalian Expression
Growth in bacteria
  Bacterial resistance: Ampicillin, 100 μg/mL
  Growth temperature: 37°C
  Growth strain: DH5alpha
  Copy number: Unknown
Gene/Insert
  Gene/Insert name: None
  Tag / fusion protein: GFP (C terminal on backbone)
  Cloning method: Restriction Enzyme
  Sequencing primers: 5′ Sp6
Terms and licenses: Academic/Nonprofit Terms; Industry Terms: Not Available to Industry
Depositor comments: Linearize with Not1 or Asp718 and transcribe with SP6. Notes for Use: For making carboxy-terminal tagged fusion protein in vector CS2+. Made by: Jeff Miller.
How to cite: V7 XLT.GFPLT CS2+ was a gift from Randall Moon (Addgene plasmid # 17098)
