[The description below was written by a language model from this plasmid's Addgene catalogue record.]
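Description:
V7 XLT.GFPLT CS2+ is an empty backbone vector derived from pCS2+ that already carries a GFP coding sequence, giving a plasmid of roughly 4.7 kb. It is catalogued as a mammalian expression vector and is propagated in E. coli under ampicillin selection; the copy number is not recorded. No gene of interest is present. Instead, the plasmid is designed so that a user's open reading frame can be inserted by restriction enzyme cloning upstream of and in frame with GFP, producing a fusion protein tagged with GFP at its carboxy terminus.

The record supplies no feature table and does not list the promoters explicitly. It does indicate an SP6 promoter upstream of the cloning site, since SP6 serves both as the 5′ sequencing primer site and as the promoter for in vitro transcription. According to the depositor's notes, the plasmid is linearized downstream of the cassette with NotI or Asp718 and then transcribed with SP6 polymerase to generate synthetic mRNA encoding the fusion protein. Vectors of the pCS2+ family generally also carry a CMV-type promoter and an SV40 polyadenylation signal for expression in vertebrate cells, and their SP6-derived transcripts are commonly injected into embryos, but these elements and uses are not itemised in this entry.

In practice the construct serves as a general-purpose tool for making C-terminal GFP fusions. These allow the localization or expression of a protein of interest to be followed by fluorescence, either after transfection of the plasmid or after delivery of in vitro transcribed RNA.
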