>Addgene plasmid #17098 | V7 XLT.GFPLT CS2+ | addgene partial sequence | sequence record 22911 | SP6 5'-ATTTAGGTGACACTATAG-3'
GAAGCCTCTAGAATGAGTAAAGGAGAACTTTTCACTGGAGTTGTCCCAATTTCTTGTTGAATTAGATGGT
GATGTTAATGGGCACAAATTTTCTGTCAGTGGAGAGGGTGAAGGTGATGCAACATACGGAAAACTTACCC
TTAAATTTATTTGCACTACTGGAAAACTACCTGTTCCATGGCCAACACTTGTCACTACTCTCACTTATGG
TGTTCAATGCTTTTCAAGATACCCAGATCATATGAAACGGCATGACTTTTTCAAGAGTGCCATGCCCGAA
GGTTATGTACAGGAAAGAACTATATTTTTCAAAGATGACGGGAACTACAAGACACGTGCTGAAGTCAAGT
TTGAAGGTGATACCCTTGTTAATAGAATCGAGTTAAAAGGTATTGATTTTAAAGAAGATGGAAACATTCT
TGGACACAAATTGGAATACAACTATAACTCACACAATGTATACATCATGGCAGACAAACAAAAGAATGGA
ATCAAAGTTAACTTCAAAATTAGACACAACATTGAAGATGGAAGCGTTCAACTAGCAGACCATTATCAAC
AAAATACTCCAATTGGCGATGGCCCTGTCCTTTTACCAGACAACCATTACCTGTCCACACAATCTGCCCT
TTCGAAAGATCCCAACGAANAGAGAGACCACATGGTCCTTCTTGAGTTTGTAACAGCTGCTGGGATTACA
CATGGCATGGATGAACTATACAAATAATAAGTAGATCCAGACATGATAAGATACATTGATGAGTTTGGAC
AAACCACAACTAGAATGCAGTGAAAAAAATGC
