>Addgene plasmid #17098 | V7 XLT.GFPLT CS2+ | addgene partial sequence | sequence record 42734 | CMV-F 5'-CGCAAATGGGCGGTAGGCGTG-3'
GCAATGCTCGTTTAGGGAACCGCCATTCTGCCTGGGGACGTCGGAGCAAGCTTGATTTAGGTGACACTAT
AGAATACAAGCTACTTGTTCTTTTTGCAGGATCCCATCGATTCGAATTCAAGGCCTCTCGAGCCTCTAGA
ATGAGTAAAGGAGAACTTTTCACTGGAGTTGTCCCAATTCTTGTTGAATTAGATGGTGATGTTAATGGGC
ACAAATTTTCTGTCAGTGGAGAGGGTGAAGGTGATGCAACATACGGAAAACTTACCCTTAAATTTATTTG
CACTACTGGAAAACTACCTGTTCCATGGCCAACACTTGTCACTACTCTCACTTATGGTGTTCAATGCTTT
TCAAGATACCCAGATCATATGAAACGGCATGACTTTTTCAAGAGTGCCATGCCCGAAGGTTATGTACAGG
AAAGAACTATATTTTTCAAAGATGACGGGAACTACAAGACACGTGCTGAAGTCAAGTTTGAAGGTGATAC
CCTTGTTAATAGAATCGAGTTAAAAGGTATTGATTTTAAAGAAGATGGAAACATTCTTGGACACAAATTG
GAATACAACTATAACTCACACAATGTATACATCATGGCAGACAAACAAAAGAATGGAATCAAAGTTAACT
TCAAAATTAGACACAACATTGAAGATGGAAGCGTTCAACTAGCAGACCATTATCAACAAAATACTCCAAT
TGGCGATGGCCCTGTCCTTTTACCAGACAACCATTACCTGTCCACACAATCTGCCCTTTCGAAAGATCCC
AACGAAAAGAGAGACCACATGGTCCTTCTTGAGTTTGTAACAGCTGCTGGGATTACACATGGCATGGATG
AACTATACAAATAATAAGTAGATCCAGACATGATAAGATACATTGATGAG
